>Addgene plasmid #31711 | pMXs-1002 | addgene partial sequence | sequence record 45195 | pMX-S1811 5'-GACGGCATCGCAGCTTGGATACAC-3'
GGACCATCCTCTAGACTGCCGGATCTAGCTAGTTAATTAAGGATCCAGGACCTACTTTCCCCAGAGCTGA
TACATTAAAATAACAAAGGGTCTTGTAATGATTCTCAGAGATAGAAAGCCAAAAGGAACTCAGGAGTTAG
GAGTAGTATAAATACAAGTGGTCTAAAGTCGGCGTCTTTCACCCTCCGAGGACAGAACAGGACTCTTTGG
GAGGCGGTCACGAAGGTAAAGGAGGTAAAGCTTATGTCTGTAACCGGGTCACTTTACTTTCCTGTGGGTT
TGCTCTTCTGTTTTAACTAGTTGCCTTGTGGGTGGGTTCCCTTCAACTTTAACATGGGAATGCTTTCTGT
CTCATCGAAGAGTAAGTGCTTCCATGTTTTAGTAGAAGTGAATTCAAGAAACTCTGGAATAAGAAAGCTA
GCCTTTTAATTCAGAGTCTGATGGGAGTCCCCTCTGCTTTAACATGGGGTTACCTGCTGTGTTAAACAAA
AGCAAGTGCTTCCATGTTTCAGTGGGGGTGTCTTAAACTGTTCAACATTTTCTCTAAGATGCTGTAGGTT
AAGGGAGTTATTGACTGGGCTTCCCACCACTTAAACGTGGTTGTACTTGCTTTAGACCTAAGAAAGTAAG
TGCTTCCATGTTTTGGTGATGGTATGTTTTCCTTTATATTCATGCCTTTGTAAAGACCACTCAAGTCTGC
TTAAGGGGCCTCCTTTACTTTAACATGGAGGCACTTGCTGTGCATTTAAAAATAAGTGCTTCCATGTTTG
AGTGTGGTGGCTCCTACTTAATCTTCATTGTGCTGCATATAGATCTCGAGCTGACTGCGGCCGCCAGCAC
AGTGGTCGACGATAA
