[The description below was written by a language model from this plasmid's Addgene catalogue record.]
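Description:
pMXs-1002 is a retroviral mammalian expression plasmid built on the pMXs backbone (about 4.6 kb without insert), a Moloney murine leukemia virus-derived vector commonly used for gene delivery into dividing mammalian cells. It is maintained in E. coli as a high-copy plasmid under ampicillin selection. The record lists no mammalian selection marker or reporter and includes no feature table, so the individual backbone elements are not itemised. In pMXs-type vectors generally, the cloned sequence sits between the viral long terminal repeats, downstream of the packaging signal. The 5′ LTR drives transcription both of the packaged viral genome in producer cells and of the insert after integration in target cells. No separate internal promoter is stated in the record.

The payload is a 768 bp mouse genomic fragment covering miR-302b, miR-302c, miR-302a and miR-302d, cloned between BamHI and XhoI sites, both of which remain intact. These four microRNAs belong to the miR-302-367 cluster. As the insert name does not include miR-367, this construct appears to carry only the miR-302 members. Once transcribed from the integrated provirus, the clustered hairpins would be expected to be processed by the endogenous microRNA machinery into mature miRNAs.

The associated publication reports that the miR-302-367 cluster enhances somatic cell reprogramming by accelerating a mesenchymal-to-epithelial transition. This fits with use of the plasmid to produce retrovirus for stable overexpression of the miR-302 family in somatic cells, probably alongside reprogramming factors, although the record does not describe the exact experimental arrangement.
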