Addgene plasmid #31711: pMXs-1002
Depositing lab: Duanqing Pei. Depositing organization: Chinese Academy of Science. Publication: MicroRNA cluster 302-367 enhances somatic cell reprogramming by accelerating a mesenchymal-to-epithelial transition. Liao B, Bao X, Liu L, Feng S, Zovoilis A, Liu W, Xue Y, Cai J, Guo X, Qin B, Zhang R, Wu J, Lai L, Teng M, Niu L, Zhang B, Esteban MA, Pei D. J Biol Chem. 2011 May 13. 286(19):17359-64. 10.1074/jbc.C111.235960 PubMed 21454525.
Backbone
  Vector backbone: pMXs
  Backbone size w/o insert (bp): 4600
  Vector type: Mammalian Expression, Retroviral
Growth in bacteria
  Bacterial resistance: Ampicillin, 100 μg/mL
  Growth temperature: 37°C
  Growth strain: DH5alpha
  Copy number: High Copy
Gene/Insert
  Gene/Insert name: miR-302b, c, a, d
  Species: M. musculus (mouse)
  Insert size (bp): 768
  Cloning method: Restriction Enzyme; 5′ cloning site BamHI (not destroyed); 3′ cloning site Xho I (not destroyed)
  Sequencing primers: 5′ gacggcatcgcagcttggat
Terms and licenses: Academic/Nonprofit Terms; Industry Terms: Not Available to Industry
How to cite: pMXs-1002 was a gift from Duanqing Pei (Addgene plasmid # 31711 ; http://n2t.net/addgene:31711 ; RRID:Addgene_31711)
